>Addgene plasmid #169335 | pCDNA5/FRT/TO_TOMM20_HaloTag9 | addgene full sequence | sequence record 333243 | Addgene NGS Result
GACGGATCGGGAGATCTCCCGATCCCCTATGGTGCACTCTCAGTACAATCTGCTCTGATGCCGCATAGTT
AAGCCAGTATCTGCTCCCTGCTTGTGTGTTGGAGGTCGCTGAGTAGTGCGCGAGCAAAATTTAAGCTACA
ACAAGGCAAGGCTTGACCGACAATTGCATGAAGAATCTGCTTAGGGTTAGGCGTTTTGCGCTGCTTCGCG
ATGTACGGGCCAGATATACGCGTTGACATTGATTATTGACTAGTTATTAATAGTAATCAATTACGGGGTC
ATTAGTTCATAGCCCATATATGGAGTTCCGCGTTACATAACTTACGGTAAATGGCCCGCCTGGCTGACCG
CCCAACGACCCCCGCCCATTGACGTCAATAATGACGTATGTTCCCATAGTAACGCCAATAGGGACTTTCC
ATTGACGTCAATGGGTGGAGTATTTACGGTAAACTGCCCACTTGGCAGTACATCAAGTGTATCATATGCC
AAGTACGCCCCCTATTGACGTCAATGACGGTAAATGGCCCGCCTGGCATTATGCCCAGTACATGACCTTA
TGGGACTTTCCTACTTGGCAGTACATCTACGTATTAGTCATCGCTATTACCATGGTGATGCGGTTTTGGC
AGTACATCAATGGGCGTGGATAGCGGTTTGACTCACGGGGATTTCCAAGTCTCCACCCCATTGACGTCAA
TGGGAGTTTGTTTTGGCACCAAAATCAACGGGACTTTCCAAAATGTCGTAACAACTCCGCCCCATTGACG
CAAATGGGCGGTAGGCGTGTACGGTGGGAGGTCTATATAAGCAGAGCTCTCCCTATCAGTGATAGAGATC
TCCCTATCAGTGATAGAGATCGTCGACGAGCTCGTTTAGTGAACCGTCAGATCGCCTGGAGACGCCATCC
ACGCTGTTTTGACCTCCATAGAAGACACCGGGACCGATCCAGCCTCCGGACTCTAGCGTTTAAACTTAAG
CTTGGTACCGAGCTCGGATCCACTAGTCCAGTGTGGTGGAATTCTGCAGATATCCAGCAACCATGGTGGG
TCGGAACAGCGCCATCGCCGCCGGTGTATGCGGGGCCCTTTTCATTGGGTACTGCATCTACTTCGACCGC
AAAAGACGAAGTGACCCCAACTTCAAGAACAGGCTTCGAGAACGAAGAAAGAAACAGAAGCTTGCCAAGG
AGAGAGCTGGGCTTTCCAAGTTACCTGACCTTAAAGATGCTGAAGCTGTTCAGAAGTTCTTCCTTGAAGA
AATACAGCTTGGTGAAGAGTTACTAGCTCAAGGTGAATATGAGAAGGGCGTAGACCATCTGACAAATGCA
ATTGCTGTGTGTGGACAGCCACAGCAGTTACTGCAGGTCTTACAGCAAACTCTTCCACCACCAGTGTTCC
AGATGCTTCTGACTAAGCTCCCAACAATTAGTCAGAGAATTGTAAGTGCTCAGAGCTTGGCTGAAGATGA
TGTGGAAGGCGGTAGCGGGGATCCACCGGTCGCCACCGAAATCGGTACTGGCTTTCCATTCGACCCCCAT
TATGTGGAAGTCCTGGGCGAGCGCATGCACTACGTCGATGTTGGTCCGCGCGATGGCACCCCTGTGCTGT
TCCTGCACGGTAACCCGACCTCCTCCTACGTGTGGCGCAACATCATCCCGCATGTTGCACCGACCCATCG
CTGCATTGCTCCAGACCTGATCGGTATGGGCAAATCCGACAAACCAGACCTGGGTTATTTCTTCGACGAC
CACGTCCGCTTCATGGATGCCTTCATCGAAGCCCTGGGTCTGGAAGAGGTCGTCCTGGTCATTCACGACT
GGGGCTCCGCTCTGGGTTTCCACTGGGCCAAGCGCAATCCAGAGCGCGTCAAAGGTATTGCATTTATGGA
GTTCATCCGCCCTATCCCGACCTGGGACGAATGGCCAGAATTTGCCCGCGAGACCTTCCAGGCCTTCCGC
ACCACCGACGTCGGCCGCAAGCTGATCATCGATCATAACGTTTTTATCGAGGGTACGCTGCGTATGGGTG
TCGTCCGCCCGCTGACTGAAGTCGAGATGGACCATTACCGCGAGCCGTTCCTGAATCCTGTTGACCGCGA
GCCACTGTGGCGCTTCCCAAACGAGCTGCCAATCGCCGGTGAGCCAGCGAACATCGTCGCGCTGGTCGAA
GAATACATGGACTGGCTGCACCAGTCCCCTGTCCCGAAGCTGCTGTTCTGGGGCACCCCAGGCGTTCTGA
TCCCACCGGCCGAAGCCGCTCGCCTGGCCAAAAGCCTGCCTAACTGCAAGGCTGTGGACATCGGCCCGGG
TCTGAATCTGCTGCAAGAAGACAACCCGGACCTGATCGGCAGCGAGATCGCGCGCTGGCTGTCCACGCTC
GAGATTTCCGGCTGACCGCTCGATTCTAGAGGGCCCGTTTAAACCCGCTGATCAGCCTCGACTGTGCCTT
CTAGTTGCCAGCCATCTGTTGTTTGCCCCTCCCCCGTGCCTTCCTTGACCCTGGAAGGTGCCACTCCCAC
TGTCCTTTCCTAATAAAATGAGGAAATTGCATCGCATTGTCTGAGTAGGTGTCATTCTATTCTGGGGGGT
GGGGTGGGGCAGGACAGCAAGGGGGAGGATTGGGAAGACAATAGCAGGCATGCTGGGGATGCGGTGGGCT
CTATGGCTTCTGAGGCGGAAAGAACCAGCTGGGGCTCTAGGGGGTATCCCC
[124 nt withheld, positions 2712-2835]
C
[91 nt withheld, positions 2837-2927]
AGGGTGATGGTTCACGTACCTAGAAGTTCCTATTCCGAAGTTCCTATTCTCTAGAAAGTATAGGAACTTC
CTTGGCCAAAAAGCCTGAACTCACCGCGACGTCTGTCGAGAAGTTTCTGATCGAAAAGTTCGACAGCGTC
TCCGACCTGATGCAGCTCTCGGAGGGCGAAGAATCTCGTGCTTTCAGCTTCGATGTAGGAGGGCGTGGAT
ATGTCCTGCGGGTAAATAGCTGCGCCGATGGTTTCTACAAAGATCGTTATGTTTATCGGCACTTTGCATC
GGCCGCGCTCCCGATTCCGGAAGTGCTTGACATTGGGGAATTCAGCGAGAGCCTGACCTATTGCATCTCC
CGCCGTGCACAGGGTGTCACGTTGCAAGACCTGCCTGAAACCGAACTGCCCGCTGTTCTGCAGCCGGTCG
CGGAGGCCATGGATGCGATCGCTGCGGCCGATCTTAGCCAGACGAGCGGGTTCGGCCCATTCGGACCGCA
AGGAATCGGTCAATACACTACATGGCGTGATTTCATATGCGCGATTGCTGATCCCCATGTGTATCACTGG
CAAACTGTGATGGACGACACCGTCAGTGCGTCCGTCGCGCAGGCTCTCGATGAGCTGATGCTTTGGGCCG
AGGACTGCCCCGAAGTCCGGCACCTCGTGCACGCGGATTTCGGCTCCAACAATGTCCTGACGGACAATGG
CCGCATAACAGCGGTCATTGACTGGAGCGAGGCGATGTTCGGGGATTCCCAATACGAGGTCGCCAACATC
TTCTTCTGGAGGCCGTGGTTGGCTTGTATGGAGCAGCAGACGCGCTACTTCGAGCGGAGGCATCCGGAGC
TTGCAGGATCGCCGCGGCTCCGGGCGTATATGCTCCGCATTGGTCTTGACCAACTCTATCAGAGCTTGGT
TGACGGCAATTTCGATGATGCAGCTTGGGCGCAGGGTCGATGCGACGCAATCGTCCGATCCGGAGCCGGG
ACTGTCGGGCGTACACAAATCGCCCGCAGAAGCGCGGCCGTCTGGACCGATGGCTGTGTAGAAGTACTCG
CCGATAGTGGAAACCGACGCCCCAGCACTCGTCCGAGGGCAAAGGAATAGCACGTACTACGAGATTTCGA
TTCCACCGCCGCCTTCTATGAAAGGTTGGGCTTCGGAATCGTTTTCCGGGACGCCGGCTGGATGATCCTC
CAGCGCGGGGATCTCATGCTGGAGTTCTTCGCCCACCCCAACTTGTTTATTGCAGCTTATAATGGTTACA
AATAAAGCAATAGCATCACAAATTTCACAAATAAAGCATTTTTTTCACTGCATTCTAGTTGTGGTTTGTC
CAAACTCATCAATGTATCTTATCATGTCTGTATACCGTCGACCTCTAGCTAGAGCTTGGCGTAATCATGG
TCATAGCTGTTTCCTGTGTGAAATTGTTATCCGCTCACAATTCCACACAACATACGAGCCGGAAGCATAA
AGTGTAAAGCCTGGGGTGCCTAATGAGTGAGCTAACTCACATTAATTGCGTTGCGCTCACTGCCCGCTTT
CCAGTCGGGAAACCTGTCGTGCCAGCTGCATTAATGAATCGGCCAACGCGCGGGGAGAGGCGGTTTGCGT
ATTGGGCGCTCTTCCGCTTCCTCGCTCACTGACTCGCTGCGCTCGGTCGTTCGGCTGCGGCGAGCGGTAT
CAGCTCACTCAAAGGCGGTAATACGGTTATCCACAGAATCAGGGGATAACGCAGGAAAGAACATGTGAGC
AAAAGGCCAGCAAAAGGCCAGGAACCGTAAAAAGGCCGCGTTGCTGGCGTTTTTCCATAGGCTCCGCCCC
CCTGACGAGCATCACAAAAATCGACGCTCAAGTCGGAGGTGGCGAAACCCGACAGGACTATAAAGATACC
AGGCGTTTCCCCCTGGAAGCTCCCTCATGCGCTCTCCTGTTCCGACCCTGCCGCTTACCGGATACCTGTC
CGCCTTTCTCCCTTCGGGAAGCGTGGCGCTTTCTCATAGCTCACGCTGTAGGTATCTCAGTTCGGTGTAG
GTCGTTCGCTCCAAGCTGGGCTGTGTGCACGAACCCCCCGTTCAGCCCGACCGCTGCGCCTTATCCGGTA
ACTATCGTCTTGAGTCCAACCCGGTAAGACACGACTTATCGCCACTGGCAGCAGCCACTGGTAACAGGAT
TAGCAGAGCGAGGTATGTAGGCGGTGCTACAGAGTTCTTGAAGTGGTGGCCTAACTACGGCTACACTAGA
AGAACAGTATTTGGTATCTGCGCTCTGCTGAAGCCAGTTACCTTCGGAAAAAGAGTTGGTAGCTCTTGAT
CCGGCAAACAAACCACCGCTGGTAGCGGTGGTTTTTTTGTTTGCAAGCAGCAGATTACGCGCAGAAAAAA
AGGATCTCAAGAAGATCCTTTGATCTTTTCTACGGGGTCTGACGCTCAGTGGAACGAAAACTCACGTTAA
GGGATTTTGGTCATGAGATTATCAAAAAGGATCTTCACCTAGATCCTTTTAAATTAAAAATGAAGTTTTA
AATCAATCTAAAGTATATATGAGTAAACTTGGTCTGACAGTTACCAATGCTTAATCAGTGAGGCACCTAT
CTCAGCGATCTGTCTATTTCGTTCATCCATAGTTGCCTGACTCCCCGTCGTGTAGATAACTACGATACGG
GAGGGCTTACCATCTGGCCCCAGTGCTGCAATGATACCGCGAGACCCACGCTCACCGGCTCCAGATTTAT
CAGCAATAAACCAGCCAGCCGGAAGGGCCGAGCGCAGAAGTGGTCCTGCAACTTTATCCGCCTCCATCCA
GTCTATTAATTGTTGCCGGGAAGCTAGAGTAAGTAGTTCGCCAGTTAATAGTTTGCGCAACGTTGTTGCC
ATTGCTACAGGCATCGTGGTGTCACGCTCGTCGTTTGGTATGGCTTCATTCAGCTCCGGTTCCCAACGAT
CAAGGCGAGTTACATGATCCCCCATGTTGTGCAAAAAAGCGGTTAGCTCCTTCGGTCCTCCGATCGTTGT
CAGAAGTAAGTTGGCCGCAGTGTTATCACTCATGGTTATGGCAGCACTGCATAATTCTCTTACTGTCATG
CCATCCGTAAGATGCTTTTCTGTGACTGGTGAGTACTCAACCAAGTCATTCTGAGAATAGTGTATGCGGC
GACCGAGTTGCTCTTGCCCGGCGTCAATACGGGATAATACCGCGCCACATAGCAGAACTTTAAAAGTGCT
CATCATTGGAAAACGTTCTTCGGGGCGAAAACTCTCAAGGATCTTACCGCTGTTGAGATCCAGTTCGATG
TAACCCACTCGTGCACCCAACTGATCTTCAGCATCTTTTACTTTCACCAGCGTTTCTGGGTGAGCAAAAA
CAGGAAGGCAAAATGCCGCAAAAAAGGGAATAAGGGCGACACGGAAATGTTGAATACTCATACTCTTCCT
TTTTCAATATTATTGAAGCATTTATCAGGGTTATTGTCTCATGAGCGGATACATATTTGAATGTATTTAG
AAAAATAAACAAATAGGGGTTCCGCGCACATTTCCCCGAAAAGTGCCACCTGACGTC
Features (pLannotate 1.2.2; 22 found; start..end, strand, type, name):
     28..80      -  misc_feature   bom (fragment): basis of mobility region from pBR322
    235..614     +  enhancer       CMV enhancer: human cytomegalovirus immediate early enhancer
    615..818     +  promoter       CMV promoter: human cytomegalovirus (CMV) immediate early promoter
    820..839     +  promoter       PLtetO-1 promoter (fragment): modified phage lambda PL promoter with tet operator sites (Lutz and Bujard, 1997)
    841..860     +  promoter       PLtetO-1 promoter (fragment): modified phage lambda PL promoter with tet operator sites (Lutz and Bujard, 1997)
    868..901     +  promoter       TRE3GV promoter (fragment): 3rd-generation Tet-responsive promoter that can be activated by binding of Tet-On® 3G, optimized for retroviral and lentiviral vectors
   1043..1477    +  CDS            TOMM20: TOM20_HUMAN - Also known as KIAA0016. Experimental evidence at protein level: Swiss-Prot protein existence level 1. Central component of the receptor complex responsible for the recognition and translocation of cytosolically synthesized mitochondrial preproteins. Together with TOM22 functions as the transit peptide receptor at the surface of the mitochondrion outer membrane and facilitates the movement of preproteins into the TOM40 translocation pore (By similarity). Required for the translocation across the mitochondrial outer membrane of cytochrome P450 monooxygenases. From Homo sapiens (Hum
   1508..2392    +  CDS            HaloTag®: modified bacterial dehalogenase that forms covalent bonds with chloroalkane derivatives
   2442..2666    +  polyA_signal   bGH poly(A) signal: bovine growth hormone polyadenylation signal
   2670..2691    +  promoter       SV40 promoter (fragment): SV40 enhancer and early promoter
   2712..2945    +  rep_origin     f1 ori (fragment) (sequence partly withheld): f1 bacteriophage origin of replication; arrow indicates direction of (+) strand synthesis
   2950..2997    +  protein_bind   FRT: FLP-mediated recombination occurs in the 8-bp core sequence TCTAGAAA (Turan and Bode, 2011). FLP recombinase from the Saccharomyces cerevisiae 2μ plasmid
   3005..4027    +  CDS            HygR: aminoglycoside phosphotransferase from E. coli; aph(4)-Ia; confers resistance to hygromycin
   4037..4162    +  CDS            ble (fragment): BLE_KLEPN - Experimental evidence at protein level: Swiss-Prot protein existence level 1. Binding protein with a strong affinity to the bleomycin family of antibiotics. Binds to CL990; an antimitotic-antibiotic compound. From Klebsiella pneumoniae.
   4157..4278    +  polyA_signal   SV40 poly(A) signal: SV40 polyadenylation signal
   4351..4367    -  protein_bind   lac operator: The lac repressor binds to the lac operator to inhibit transcription in E. coli. This inhibition can be relieved by adding lactose or isopropyl-β-D-thiogalactopyranoside (IPTG). lac repressor encoded by lacI
   4375..4405    -  promoter       lac promoter: promoter for the E. coli lac operon
   4420..4441    -  protein_bind   CAP binding site: CAP binding activates transcription in the presence of cAMP. E. coli catabolite activator protein
   4454..4546    -  CDS            lacI (fragment): lac repressor; lacI; The lac repressor binds to the lac operator to inhibit transcription in E. coli. This inhibition can be relieved by adding lactose or isopropyl-β-D-thiogalactopyranoside (IPTG).
   4729..5317    -  rep_origin     ori: high-copy-number ColE1/pMB1/pBR322/pUC origin of replication
   5488..6348    -  CDS            AmpR: β-lactamase; bla; confers resistance to ampicillin, carbenicillin, and related antibiotics
   6349..6453    -  promoter       AmpR promoter: bla
