[The description below was written by a language model from this plasmid's Addgene catalogue record and pLannotate feature annotations shown in this document.]
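Description:
pCDNA5/FRT/TO_TOMM20_HaloTag9 is a 6.5 kb mammalian expression plasmid built on the pCDNA5/FRT/TO backbone and intended to display the self-labelling protein HaloTag9 on the surface of mitochondria. In bacteria it is maintained at high copy through a ColE1/pUC-type origin and selected with ampicillin via the β-lactamase gene. A fragment of the f1 origin and remnants of the lac promoter/operator region are also annotated as backbone leftovers.

The expression cassette uses the CMV enhancer and immediate-early promoter. This is followed by short tet operator sequences, which the annotation software labels as PLtetO-1 and TRE3GV fragments. In cells that express the Tet repressor this arrangement keeps transcription off until tetracycline or doxycycline is added, while in other cells the promoter behaves constitutively. Downstream lies the human TOMM20 coding sequence, an outer mitochondrial membrane import receptor, followed after a short linker by the HaloTag coding sequence and a bGH polyadenylation signal. The catalogue lists the tag as N-terminal, but the feature table places HaloTag after TOMM20, that is, at the C-terminal end of the fusion. HaloTag9 is HaloTag7 carrying the Q165H and P174R substitutions. Like its parent, it is a modified bacterial dehalogenase that bonds covalently to chloroalkane ligands such as fluorescent dye conjugates.

An FRT site sits directly upstream of a hygromycin resistance gene that has no complete promoter of its own and ends in an SV40 poly(A) signal. Flp-mediated integration into a host cell line carrying a matching FRT locus should therefore activate hygromycin resistance, allowing selection of isogenic stable lines. The associated publication concerns engineered HaloTag variants for fluorescence lifetime multiplexing, so the construct serves as a mitochondrial marker for such imaging.
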