Addgene plasmid #169335: pCDNA5/FRT/TO_TOMM20_HaloTag9
Purpose: Expression of HaloTag9 at the mitochondrial surface of mammalian cells
Depositing lab: Kai Johnsson. Depositing organization: Max Planck Institute for Medical Research. Publication: Engineered HaloTag variants for fluorescence lifetime multiplexing. Frei MS, Tarnawski M, Roberti MJ, Koch B, Hiblot J, Johnsson K. Nat Methods. 2021 Dec 16. pii: 10.1038/s41592-021-01341-x. doi: 10.1038/s41592-021-01341-x. PubMed 34916672.
Backbone
  Vector backbone: pCDNA5/FRT/TO
  Vector type: Mammalian Expression
  Selectable markers: Hygromycin
Growth in bacteria
  Bacterial resistance: Ampicillin, 100 μg/mL
  Growth temperature: 37°C
  Growth strain: DH5alpha
  Copy number: High Copy
Gene/Insert
  Gene/Insert name: TOMM20-HaloTag9
  Species: H. sapiens (human)
  Mutation: HaloTag9 = HaloTag7-Q165H-P174R
  Entrez Gene: TOMM20 (a.k.a. MAS20, MOM19, TOM20)
  Tag / fusion protein: HaloTag9 (N terminal on insert)
  Cloning method: Gibson Cloning
  Sequencing primers: 5′ Unknown
Terms and licenses: Academic/Nonprofit Terms; Industry Terms: Not Available to Industry
How to cite: pCDNA5/FRT/TO_TOMM20_HaloTag9 was a gift from Kai Johnsson (Addgene plasmid # 169335 ; http://n2t.net/addgene:169335 ; RRID:Addgene_169335)
